Addgene plasmid #27094: pGV13 (CK2alpha K68M, CK2beta)
Depositing lab: David Litchfield. Depositing organization: University of Western Ontario. Publication: Protein kinase CK2 is a constitutively active enzyme that promotes cell survival: strategies to identify CK2 substrates and manipulate its activity in mammalian cells. Turowec JP, Duncan JS, French AC, Gyenis L, St Denis NA, Vilk G, Litchfield DW.. Methods Enzymol. 2010;484:471-93. 10.1016/B978-0-12-381298-8.00023-X PubMed 21036246.
Backbone
  Vector backbone: pBI
  Backbone manufacturer: Clontech
  Backbone size w/o insert (bp): 4358
  Vector type: Mammalian Expression ; tetracycline-regulated expression
Growth in bacteria
  Bacterial resistance: Ampicillin, 100 μg/mL
  Growth temperature: 37°C
  Growth strain: DH5alpha
  Copy number: Low Copy
Gene/Insert 1
  Gene/Insert name: CK2beta (alt names: CK2β; Casein Kinase II beta)
  Species: H. sapiens (human)
  Insert size (bp): 700
  Entrez Gene: CSNK2B (a.k.a. CK2B, CK2N, CSK2B, Ckb1, Ckb2, G5A, POBINDS)
  Promoter: bidirectional tet-responsive promoter
  Tag / fusion protein: Myc on CK2beta (N terminal on insert)
  Cloning method: Restriction Enzyme; 5′ cloning site MluI (not destroyed); 3′ cloning site ApaI (not destroyed)
  Sequencing primers: 5′ NA; 3′ Bglob-intron-R
Gene/Insert 2
  Gene/Insert name: CK2alpha K68M (alt names: CK2α; Casein Kinase II alpha)
  Species: H. sapiens (human)
  Insert size (bp): 1429
  Mutation: K68M on CK2alpha
  Entrez Gene: CSNK2A1 (a.k.a. CK2A1, CKII, Cka1, Cka2, OCNDS)
  Promoter: bidirectional tet-responsive promoter
  Tag / fusion protein: HA on CK2alpha (C terminal on insert)
  Cloning method: Restriction Enzyme; 5′ cloning site HindIII (not destroyed); 3′ cloning site NsiI (not destroyed)
  Sequencing primers: 5′ NA; 3′ EBV-rev
Terms and licenses: Academic/Nonprofit Terms; Industry Terms: Not Available to Industry
How to cite: pGV13 (CK2alpha K68M, CK2beta) was a gift from David Litchfield (Addgene plasmid # 27094 ; http://n2t.net/addgene:27094 ; RRID:Addgene_27094)
