[The description below was written by a language model from this plasmid's Addgene catalogue record and pLannotate feature annotations shown in this document.]
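Description:
pGV13 (CK2alpha K68M, CK2beta) is a mammalian expression plasmid built on the Clontech pBI backbone, a tetracycline-regulated vector that drives two genes from a single bidirectional promoter. The annotated 6,599-nt depositor sequence shows a tetracycline response element with seven tetO copies flanked on each side by a minimal CMV-type promoter, so both transcription units respond together to a tetracycline-controlled transactivator, which must be supplied separately because none is encoded here. The plasmid is propagated in E. coli through a ColE1/pUC-type origin and selected with ampicillin via the β-lactamase gene. The catalogue lists it as low copy although the origin is annotated as a high-copy type. No mammalian selection marker is annotated; the short str, lacI and large T antigen fragments are most likely backbone remnants or incidental homology matches.

On one side of the promoter lies human CK2β (CSNK2B), the regulatory subunit of protein kinase CK2, recorded as carrying an N-terminal Myc tag and followed by a rabbit β-globin intron and polyadenylation signal. In the opposite orientation lies human CK2α (CSNK2A1), the catalytic subunit, fused at its C terminus to an HA tag (annotated as three tandem copies) and terminated by the SV40 poly(A) signal. The feature tool matched both coding regions to bovine protein entries, which presumably reflects high sequence conservation, since the record gives the species as human. CK2α carries the K68M substitution; this lysine is generally understood to be needed for catalysis, so the mutant is normally used as a kinase-inactive form, though the record does not state this. The construct allows coordinated, inducible co-expression of both epitope-tagged subunits, and the associated publication concerns strategies to identify CK2 substrates and manipulate CK2 activity in mammalian cells.
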