Features (pLannotate 1.2.2; 21 found; start..end, strand, type, name):
     77..122     -  promoter       TRE3GV promoter (fragment): 3rd-generation Tet-responsive promoter that can be activated by binding of Tet-On® 3G, optimized for retroviral and lentiviral vectors
    136..406     +  protein_bind   tetracycline response element: contains seven copies of the tetracycline operator tetO tetracycline repressor TetR
    416..433     +  misc_feature   MCS (fragment): pUC18/19 multiple cloning site
    438..475     +  promoter       minimal CMV promoter: human cytomegalovirus (CMV) immediate early promoter
    569..600     +  misc_feature   MCS (fragment): pUC18/19 multiple cloning site
    634..657     +  misc_feature   MCS (fragment): pBluescript multiple cloning site
    739..1332    +  CDS            CSNK2B (fragment): CSK2B_BOVIN - Also known as CK2N. Experimental evidence at protein level: Swiss-Prot protein existence level 1. Regulatory subunit of casein kinase II/CK2. As part of the kinase complex regulates the basal catalytic activity of the alpha subunit a constitutively active serine/threonine-protein kinase that phosphorylates a large number of substrates containing acidic residues C-terminal to the phosphorylated serine or threonine (By similarity). Participates in Wnt signaling (By similarity). From Bos taurus (Bovine).
   1427..1999    +  intron         β-globin intron: intron from rabbit β-globin gene
   2003..2125    +  CDS            HBB: HBB_COLGU - Experimental evidence at transcript level: Swiss-Prot protein existence level 2. Involved in oxygen transport from the lung to the various peripheral tissues. From Colobus guereza (Mantled guereza) (Eastern black-and-white colobus monkey).
   2196..2251    +  polyA_signal   β-globin poly(A) signal: rabbit β-globin polyadenylation signal (Gil and Proudfoot, 1987)
   2577..2630    -  CDS            lacI (fragment): lac repressor; lacI; The lac repressor binds to the lac operator to inhibit transcription in E. coli. This inhibition can be relieved by adding lactose or isopropyl-β-D-thiogalactopyranoside (IPTG).
   2813..3401    -  rep_origin     ori: high-copy-number ColE1/pMB1/pBR322/pUC origin of replication
   3572..4432    -  CDS            AmpR: β-lactamase; bla; confers resistance to ampicillin, carbenicillin, and related antibiotics
   4433..4537    -  promoter       AmpR promoter: bla
   4673..4771    +  CDS            str (fragment): STR_KLEPN - Protein inferred from homology: Swiss-Prot protein existence level 3. The aminoglycoside phosphotransferases achieve inactivation of their antibiotic substrates by phosphorylation. From Klebsiella pneumoniae.
   4774..4845    +  CDS            str (fragment): STR_KLEPN - Protein inferred from homology: Swiss-Prot protein existence level 3. The aminoglycoside phosphotransferases achieve inactivation of their antibiotic substrates by phosphorylation. From Klebsiella pneumoniae.
   4862..4945    +  CDS            large T antigen (fragment): large T antigen from SV40 (simian virus 40)
   4968..5102    +  polyA_signal   SV40 poly(A) signal: SV40 polyadenylation signal
   5176..5265    -  CDS            3xHA: three tandem HA epitope tags
   5266..6438    -  CDS            CSNK2A1: CSK21_BOVIN - Also known as CK2A1. Experimental evidence at protein level: Swiss-Prot protein existence level 1. Catalytic subunit of a constitutively active serine/threonine-protein kinase complex that phosphorylates a large number of substrates containing acidic residues C-terminal to the phosphorylated serine or threonine. Regulates numerous cellular processes, such as cell cycle progression, apoptosis and transcription, as well as viral infection. May act as a regulatory node which integrates and coordinates numerous signals leading to an appropriate cellular response. During mitosis, func
   6536..6576    -  misc_feature   MCS (fragment): pBluescript multiple cloning site
>Addgene plasmid #27094 | pGV13 (CK2alpha K68M, CK2beta) | depositor full sequence | sequence record 38351 | pGV13 (CK2alpha K68M, CK2beta) sequence 6599 bps
CTGCAGGAATTCGGGGCCGCGGAGGCTGGATCGGTCCCGGTGTCTTCTATGGAGGTCAAAACAGCGTGGA
TGGCGTCTCCAGGCGATCTGACGGTTCACTAAACGAGCTCTGCTTATATAGGTCGAGTTTACCACTCCCT
ATCAGTGATAGAGAAAAGTGAAAGTCGAGTTTACCACTCCCTATCAGTGATAGAGAAAAGTGAAAGTCGA
GTTTACCACTCCCTATCAGTGATAGAGAAAAGTGAAAGTCGAGTTTACCACTCCCTATCAGTGATAGAGA
AAAGTGAAAGTCGAGTTTACCACTCCCTATCAGTGATAGAGAAAAGTGAAAGTCGAGTTTACCACTCCCT
ATCAGTGATAGAGAAAAGTGAAAGTCGAGTTTACCACTCCCTATCAGTGATAGAGAAAAGGAAAGTCGAG
CTCGGTACCCGGGTCGAGTAGGCGTGTACGGTGGGAGGCCTATATAAGCAGAGCTCGTTTAGTGAACCGT
CAGATCGCCTGGAGACGCCATCCACGCTGTTTTGACCTCCATAGAAGACACCGGGACCGATCCAGCCTCC
GCGGCCCCGAATTCGAGCTCGGTACCCGGGGATCCTCTAGTCAGCTGACGCGTGCTAGCGCGGCCTCGAC
GATGGCCGCTCTAGAACTAGTGGATCCACCATGGCGTCTATGGAACAAAAGCTGATTAGCGAAGAGGACC
TGAACAACGGGAATTCTCGAGCAGCCGCTGACGTGAAGATGAGCAGCTCAGAGGAGGTGTCCTGGATTTC
CTGGTTCTGTGGGCTCCGTGGCAATGAATTCTTCTGTGAAGTGGATGAAGACTACATCCAGGACAAATTT
AATCTTACTGGACTCAATGAGCAGGTCCCTCACTATCGACAAGCTCTAGACATGATCTTGGACCTGGAGC
CTGATGAAGAACTGGAAGACAACCCCAACCAGAGTGACCTGATTGAGCAGGCAGCCGAGATGCTTTATGG
ATTGATCCACGCCCGCTACATCCTTACCAACCGTGGCATCGCCCAGATGTTGGAAAAGTACCAGCAAGGA
GACTTTGGTTACTGTCCTCGTGTGTACTGTGAGAACCAGCCAATGCTTCCCATTGGCCTTTCAGACATCC
CAGGTGAAGCCATGGTGAAGCTCTACTGCCCCAAGTGCATGGATGTGTACACACCCAAGTCATCAAGACA
CCATCACACGGATGGCGCCTACTTCGGCACTGGTTTCCCTCACATGCTCTTCATGGTGCATCCCGAGTAC
CGGCCCAAGAGACCTGCCAACCAGTTTGTGCCCAGGCTCTACGGTTTCAAGATCCATCCGATGGCCTACC
ACTGCAGCTCCAAGCCGCCAGCAACTTCAAGAGCCCAGTCAAGACGATTCGCTGATTCCCTCGAGGGGGG
GCCATCTCTAGACTGAGAACTTCAGGGTGAGTTTGGGGACCCTTGATTGTTCTTTCTTTTTCGCTATTGA
AAAATTCATGTTATATGGAGGGGGCAAAGTTTTCAGGGTGTTGTTTAGAATGGGAAGATGTCCCTTGTAT
CACCATGGACCCTCATGATAATTTTGTTTCTTTCACTTTCTACTCTGTTGACAACCATTGTCTCCTCTTA
TTTTCTTTTCATTTTCTGTAACTTTTTTCGTTAAACTTTAGCTTGCATTTGTAACGAATTTTTAAATTCA
CTTTCGTTTATTTGTCAGATTGTAAGTACTTTCTCTAATCACTTTTTTTTCAAGGCAATCAGGGTAATTA
TATTGTACTTCAGCACAGTTTTAGAGAACAATTGTTATAATTAAATGATAAGGTAGAATATTTCTGCATA
TAAATTCTGGCTGGCGTGGAAATATTCTTATTGGTAGAAACAACTACATCCTGGTAATCATCCTGCCTTT
CTCTTTATGGTTACAATGATATACACTGTTTGAGATGAGGATAAAATACTCTGAGTCCAAACCGGGCCCC
TCTGCTAACCATGTTCATGCCTTCTTCTTTTTCCTACAGCTCCTGGGCAACGTGCTGGTTGTTGTGCTGT
CTCATCATTTTGGCAAAGAATTCACTCCTCAGGTGCAGGCTGCCTATCAGAAGGTGGTGGCTGGTGTGGC
CAATGCCCTGGCTCACAAATACCACTGAGATCTTTTTCCCTCTGCCAAAAATTATGGGGACATCATGAAG
CCCCTTGAGCATCTGACTTCTGGGTAATAAAGGAAATTTATTTTCATTGCAATAGTGTGTGGGAATTTTT
TGTGTCTCTCACTCGGAAGGACATATGGGAGGGCAAATCATTTAAAACATCAGAATGAGTATTTGGTTTA
GAGTTTGGCAACATATGCCATATGCTGGCTGCCATGAACAAAGGTGGCTATAAAGAGGTCATCAGTATAT
GAAACAGCCCCCTGCTGTCCATTCCTTATTCCATAGAAAAGCCTTGACTTGAGGTTAGATTTTTTTTATA
TTTTGTTTTGTGTTATTTTTTTCTTTAACATCCCTAAAATTTTCCTTACATGTTTTACTAGCCAGATTTT
TCCTCCTCTCCTGACTACTCCCAGTCATAGCTGTCCCTCTTCTCTTATGAACTCGACTGCATTAATGAAT
CGGCCAACGCGCGGGGAGAGGCGGTTTGCGTATTGGGCGCTCTTCCGCTTCCTCGCTCACTGACTCGCTG
CGCTCGGTCGTTCGGCTGCGGCGAGCGGTATCAGCTCACTCAAAGGCGGTAATACGGTTATCCACAGAAT
CAGGGGATAACGCAGGAAAGAACATGTGAGCAAAAGGCCAGCAAAAGGCCAGGAACCGTAAAAAGGCCGC
GTTGCTGGCGTTTTTCCATAGGCTCCGCCCCCCTGACGAGCATCACAAAAATCGACGCTCAAGTCAGAGG
TGGCGAAACCCGACAGGACTATAAAGATACCAGGCGTTTCCCCCTGGAAGCTCCCTCGTGCGCTCTCCTG
TTCCGACCCTGCCGCTTACCGGATACCTGTCCGCCTTTCTCCCTTCGGGAAGCGTGGCGCTTTCTCAATG
CTCACGCTGTAGGTATCTCAGTTCGGTGTAGGTCGTTCGCTCCAAGCTGGGCTGTGTGCACGAACCCCCC
GTTCAGCCCGACCGCTGCGCCTTATCCGGTAACTATCGTCTTGAGTCCAACCCGGTAAGACACGACTTAT
CGCCACTGGCAGCAGCCACTGGTAACAGGATTAGCAGAGCGAGGTATGTAGGCGGTGCTACAGAGTTCTT
GAAGTGGTGGCCTAACTACGGCTACACTAGAAGGACAGTATTTGGTATCTGCGCTCTGCTGAAGCCAGTT
ACCTTCGGAAAAAGAGTTGGTAGCTCTTGATCCGGCAAACAAACCACCGCTGGTAGCGGTGGTTTTTTTG
TTTGCAAGCAGCAGATTACGCGCAGAAAAAAAGGATCTCAAGAAGATCCTTTGATCTTTTCTACGGGGTC
TGACGCTCAGTGGAACGAAAACTCACGTTAAGGGATTTTGGTCATGAGATTATCAAAAAGGATCTTCACC
TAGATCCTTTTAAATTAAAAATGAAGTTTTAAATCAATCTAAAGTATATATGAGTAAACTTGGTCTGACA
GTTACCAATGCTTAATCAGTGAGGCACCTATCTCAGCGATCTGTCTATTTCGTTCATCCATAGTTGCCTG
ACTCCCCGTCGTGTAGATAACTACGATACGGGAGGGCTTACCATCTGGCCCCAGTGCTGCAATGATACCG
CGAGACCCACGCTCACCGGCTCCAGATTTATCAGCAATAAACCAGCCAGCCGGAAGGGCCGAGCGCAGAA
GTGGTCCTGCAACTTTATCCGCCTCCATCCAGTCTATTAATTGTTGCCGGGAAGCTAGAGTAAGTAGTTC
GCCAGTTAATAGTTTGCGCAACGTTGTTGCCATTGCTACAGGCATCGTGGTGTCACGCTCGTCGTTTGGT
ATGGCTTCATTCAGCTCCGGTTCCCAACGATCAAGGCGAGTTACATGATCCCCCATGTTGTGCAAAAAAG
CGGTTAGCTCCTTCGGTCCTCCGATCGTTGTCAGAAGTAAGTTGGCCGCAGTGTTATCACTCATGGTTAT
GGCAGCACTGCATAATTCTCTTACTGTCATGCCATCCGTAAGATGCTTTTCTGTGACTGGTGAGTACTCA
ACCAAGTCATTCTGAGAATAGTGTATGCGGCGACCGAGTTGCTCTTGCCCGGCGTCAATACGGGATAATA
CCGCGCCACATAGCAGAACTTTAAAAGTGCTCATCATTGGAAAACGTTCTTCGGGGCGAAAACTCTCAAG
GATCTTACCGCTGTTGAGATCCAGTTCGATGTAACCCACTCGTGCACCCAACTGATCTTCAGCATCTTTT
ACTTTCACCAGCGTTTCTGGGTGAGCAAAAACAGGAAGGCAAAATGCCGCAAAAAAGGGAATAAGGGCGA
CACGGAAATGTTGAATACTCATACTCTTCCTTTTTCAATATTATTGAAGCATTTATCAGGGTTATTGTCT
CATGAGCGGATACATATTTGAATGTATTTAGAAAAATAAACAAATAGGGGTTCCGCGCACATTTCCCCGA
AAAGTGCCACCTGACGTCTAAGAAACCATTATTATCATGACATTAACCTATAAAAATAGGCGTATCACGA
GGCCCTTTCGTCTTCACTCGACGCTGGTCGAGCTGATACTTCCCGTCCGCCAGGGGACATGCCGGCGATG
CTGAAGGTCGCGCGCATTCCCGATGAAGAGGCCGGTTACCGCCTGTTGACCTGGTGGGACGGGCAGGGCG
CCGCCCGAGTCTTGCCTCGGCGGCGGGCGCTCTGCTCATGGAGCGCGCGTCCGGGGACCTTGCACAGATA
GCGTGGTCCGGCCAGACGACGAGGCTTGCAGGATCATAATCAGCCATACCACATTTGTAGAGGTTTTACT
TGCTTTAAAAAACCTCCCACACCTCCCCCTGAACCTGAAACATAAAATGAATGCAATTGTTGTTGTTAAC
TTGTTTATTGCAGCTTATAATGGTTACAAATAAAGCAATAGCATCACAAATTTCACAAATAAAGCATTTT
TTTCACTGCATTCTAGTTGTGGTTTGTCCAAACTCATCAATGTATCTTATCATGTCTGGATCCTCTAGAA
CTAGGCTCTAGATGCATGCTCGAGCGGCCGCCAGTGTGATGGATATCTGCAGAATTCGGCTTTTAAGCGT
AATCTGGAACGTCATATGGATAGGATCCTGCATAGTCCGGGACGTCATAGGGATAGCCCGCATAGTCAGG
AACATCGTATGGGTACTGCTGAGCGCCAGCGGCAGCTGGAACAGGCATCCCAAGGGGGTTGGCAGCAGCA
ATCACTGGTGAGCCTGCCAGAGGTCCAAGGGGTGAAGGGGTTGGCACTGAAGAAATCCCTGACATCATAT
TGGCGCTGCTGACGGGCGTACTGCCCCCTGGCATGCTAGATGAACCCATTCGAGCCTGGTCCTTCACAAC
AGTGTAGAAATAGGGGTGCTCCATTGCCTCTCTTGCAGTAAGCCGTGACTGGTGGTCATATCGCAGCAGT
TTGTCCAGGAAATCCAAGGCCTCAGGGCTGACAAGGTGCTGATTTTCACTGTGGACAAAGCGTTCCCATC
GCTTTCGAGAGTGTCTGCCCAAGATATCATTGAAACGTGGATCTAATTCAATGTTGTATTTGTCAATATA
GTCATATAAATCTTCTGTCCCCAGAACCTTGGCTATCCTCACCAACTGATCATAATTGTCATGTCCATGG
AAAAATGGCTCCTTCCGAAAGATCATACTTGCCAGCATACAACCCAAACTCCACATATCCAAACTATAAT
CGTACATCTGATAGTCTACAAGTAGCTCAGGACCTTTGAAGTATCGGGAAGCAACTCGGACATTATATTC
TTGGCCAGGATGATAAAACTCAGCCAAACCCCAGTCTATTAGTCGTAGCTTTCTGTGCTCATGATCAATC
ATGACATTATGGGGCTTGACATCTCTGTGCATAATTCCCATGCTGTGACAATAATCCAGGGCCTTCAGAA
TCTCATACATGTAAAATCGAATATCATAGTCTGTTAACGTCTGGTACAATTGCTTGAAGTCTGTGTTGTT
TACGTGTTCAAAAACCAAGGCGGGGGTTCGTGACACAGGGTCTTTTACAATGTCTGCCAGTGTGATGATG
TTGGGACCTCCTCTCAAATTCTCCAAAATCTTTATTTCACGCTTAATTTTCTTCTTTTTTACTGGCTTGA
GAATCATAACAACAACTTTTTCATTATTTGTGATGTTGATGGCTTCAAATACTTCACTGTATTTACCTCG
GCCTAATTTTCGAACCAGCTGGTAGTCATCTTGATTTCCCCATTCCACCACATGTGACTCGTAATCCCAG
TATTCTCGAGGTCTGTGTGTATTAACATCTGTGTAAACTCTGGCCCTGCTTGGCACGGGTCCCGACATGT
CAGACAGGTTGGCGGACAAAGCTGGACTTGATGTTTGGAGATCTGGCAGTCACTGTGTTCAGAAGCAGCT
GGGGGTAAGACCTTGTTTCAGACCTGGATCCAGTAGTTCTAGAGCGGCCGCCACCCGGTGGAGCTCGGTA
CCAAGCTTCGACGCGGCCG
