>Addgene plasmid #27094 | pGV13 (CK2alpha K68M, CK2beta) | addgene partial sequence | sequence record 38491 | EBV-rev
CTCTAGATGCATGCTCGAGCGGCCGCCAGTGTGATGGATATCTGCAGAATTCGGCTTTTAAGCGTAATCT
GGAACGTCATATGGATAGGATCCTGCATAGTCCGGGACGTCATAGGGATAGCCCGCATAGTCAGGAACAT
CGTATGGGTACTGCTGAGCGCCAGCGGCAGCTGGAACAGGCATCCCAAGGGGGTTGGCAGCAGCAATCAC
TGGTGAGCCTGCCAGAGGTCCAAGGGGTGAAGGGGTTGGCACTGAAGAAATCCCTGACATCATATTGGCG
CTGCTGACGGGCGTACTGCCCCCTGGCATGCTAGATGAACCCATTCGAGCCTGGTCCTTCACAACAGTGT
AGAAATAGGGGTGCTCCATTGCCTCTCTTGCAGTAAGCCGTGACTGGTGGTCATATCGCAGCAGTTTGTC
CAGGAAATCCAAGGCCTCAGGGCTGACAAGGTGCTGATTTTCACTGTGGACAAAGCGTTCCCATCGCTTT
CGAGAGTGTCTGCCCAAGATATCATTGAAACGTGGATCTAATTCAATGTTGTATTTGTCAATATAGTCAT
ATAAATCTTCTGTCCCCAGAACCTTGGCTATCCTCACCAACTGATCATAATTGTCATGTCCATGGAAAAA
TGGCTCCTTCCGAAAGATCATACTTGCCAGCATACAACCCAAACTCCACATATCCAAACTATAATCGTAC
ATCTGATAGTCTACAAGTAGCTCAGGACCTTTGAAGTATCGGGAAGCAACTCGGACATTATATTCTTGGC
CAGGATGATAAAACTCAGCCAAACCCCAGTCTATTAGTCGTAGCTTTCTGTGCTCATGATCAATCATGA
