>Addgene plasmid #27094 | pGV13 (CK2alpha K68M, CK2beta) | addgene partial sequence | sequence record 38492 | CSNK2A1-R (gccagcatacaacccaaact)
TAGTCTACAAGTAGCTCAGGACCTTTGAAGTATCGGGAAGCAACTCGGACATTATATTCTTGGCCAGGAT
GATAAAACTCAGCCAAACCCCAGTCTATTAGTCGTAGCTTTCTGTGCTCATGATCAATCATGACATTATG
GGGCTTGACATCTCTGTGCATAATTCCCATGCTGTGACAATAATCCAGGGCCTTCAGAATCTCATACATG
TAAAATCGAATATCATAGTCTGTTAACGTCTGGTACAATTGCTTGAAGTCTGTGTTGTTTACGTGTTCAA
AAACCAAGGCGGGGGTTCGTGACACAGGGTCTTTTACAATGTCTGCCAGTGTGATGATGTTGGGACCTCC
TCTCAAATTCTCCAAAATCTTTATTTCACGCTTAATTTTCTTCTTTTTTACTGGCTTGAGAATCATAACA
ACAACTTTTTCATTATTTGTGATGTTGATGGCTTCAAATACTTCACTGTATTTACCTCGGCCTAATTTTC
GAACCAGCTGGTAGTCATCTTGATTTCCCCATTCCACCACATGTGACTCGTAATCCCAGTATTCTCGAGG
TCTGTGTGTATTAACATCTGTGTAAACTCTGGCCCTGCTTGGCACGGGTCCCGACATGTCAGACAGGTTG
GCGGACAAAGCTGGACTTGATGTTTGGAGATCTGGCAGTCACTGTGTTCAGAAGCAGCTGGGGGTAAGAC
CTTGTTTCAGAGGATCCACTAGTTCTAGAGCGGCCGCCACCGCGGTGGAGCTCGGTACCAAGCTTCGACG
CGG
