>Addgene plasmid #27094 | pGV13 (CK2alpha K68M, CK2beta) | addgene partial sequence | sequence record 38524 | CSNK2B-R (cactctggttggggttgtct)
AGATCATGTCTAGAGCTTGTCGATAGTGAGGGACCTGCTCATTGAGTCCAGTAAGATTAAATTTGTCCTG
GATGTAGTCTTCATCCACTTCACAGAAGAATTCATTGCCACGGAGCCCACAGAACCAGGAAATCCAGGAC
ACCTCCTCTGAGCTGCTCATCTTCACGTCAGCGGCTGCTCGAGAATTCCCGTTGTTCAGGTCCTCTTCGC
TAATCAGCTTTTGTTCCATAGACGCCATGGTGGATCCACTAGTTCTAGAGCGGCCATCGTCGAGGCCGCG
CTAGCACGCGTCAGCTGACTAGAGGATCCCCGGGTACCGAGCTCGAATTCGGGGCCGCGGAGGCTGGATC
GGTCCCGGTGTCTTCTATGGAGGTCAAAACAGCGTGGATGGCGTCTCCAGGCGATCTGACGGTTCACTAA
ACGAGCTCTGCTTATATAGGCCTCCCAC
