>Addgene plasmid #27094 | pGV13 (CK2alpha K68M, CK2beta) | addgene partial sequence | sequence record 39592 | Bglob-intron-R 5'-TTTGCCCCCTCCATATAACA-3'
AAGACAATCAAGGGTCCCCAAACTCACCCTGAAGTTCTCAGCTCTAGAGATGGCCCCCCCTCGAGGGAAT
CAGCGAATCGTCTTGACTGGGCTCTTGAAGTTGCTGGCGGCTTGGAGCTGCAGCTGGTAGGCCATCGGAT
GGATCTTGAAACCGTAGAGCCTGGGCACAAACTGGTTGGCAGGTCTCTTGGGCCGGTACTCGGGATGCAC
CATGAAGAGCATGTGAGGGAAACCAGTGCCGAAGTAGGCGCCATCCGTGTGATGGTGTCTTGATGACTTG
GGTGTGTACACATCCATGCACTTGGGGCAGTAGAGCTTCACCATGGCTTCACCTGGGATGTCTGAAAGGC
CAATGGGAAGCATTGGCTGGTTCTCACAGTACACACGAGGACAGTAACCAAAGTCTCCTTGCTGGTACTT
TTCCAACATCTGGGCGATGCCACGGTTGGTAAGGATGTAGCGGGCGTGGATCAATCCATAAAGCATCTCG
GCTGCCTGCTCAATCAGGTCACTCTGGTTGGGGTTGTCTTCCAGTTCTTCATCAGGCTCCAGGTCCAAGA
TCATGTCTAGAGCTTGTCGATAGTGAGGGACCTGCTCATTGAGTCCAGTAAGATTAAATTTGTCCTGGAT
GTAGTCTTCATCCACTTCACAG
